Addgene plasmid #146912: pAc5.1B-lambdaN-HA-DmCup-L379AL383A_M
Purpose: Insect Expression of DmCup-L379AL383A
Depositing lab: Elisa Izaurralde. Depositing organization: Max Planck Institute for Developmental Biology. Publication: CUP promotes deadenylation and inhibits decapping of mRNA targets. Igreja C, Izaurralde E. Genes Dev. 2011 Sep 15;25(18):1955-67. doi: 10.1101/gad.17136311. PubMed 21937713.
Backbone
  Vector backbone: Unknown
  Vector type: Insect Expression
Growth in bacteria
  Bacterial resistance: Ampicillin, 100 μg/mL
  Growth temperature: 37°C
  Growth strain: DH5alpha
  Copy number: Low Copy
Gene/Insert
  Gene/Insert name: DmCup-L379AL383A
  Species: D. melanogaster (fly)
  Entrez Gene: cup (a.k.a. Dmel_CG11181, CG11181, CUP, Cup, DmCup, Dmel\CG11181, fs(1)cup, fs(2)cup, i239)
  Cloning method: Unknown
Terms and licenses: Academic/Nonprofit Terms; Industry Terms: Not Available to Industry
Depositor comments: Sequence according to the sequence given by NCBI: AF004917.1 Plasmids from this collection were made available to the research community and donated after the lab closed. Please note that the sequence provided by the depositing laboratory may be theoretical/predicted or based on Sanger sequencing results. There may be discrepancies between sequencing results obtained by Addgene and the depositor sequence. If an Addgene verified sequence is not available, please contact before placing your order to request that our lab fully sequence the plasmid.
How to cite: pAc5.1B-lambdaN-HA-DmCup-L379AL383A_M was a gift from Elisa Izaurralde (Addgene plasmid # 146912 ; http://n2t.net/addgene:146912 ; RRID:Addgene_146912)
