[The description below was written by a language model from this plasmid's Addgene catalogue record and pLannotate feature annotations shown in this document.]
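Description:
pAc5.1B-lambdaN-HA-DmCup-L379AL383A_M is an 8,881 nt insect-cell expression plasmid. The catalogue lists its backbone as unknown, although the name and feature layout point to a pAc5.1-type vector. It is propagated in E. coli through a ColE1/pUC-family origin and selected with ampicillin via a β-lactamase gene under its own bla promoter. The catalogue describes it as low copy even though the annotated origin is of the high-copy type. A tetracycline-resistance fragment and a short SV40 large T antigen fragment are also annotated. Both are partial and appear to be backbone remnants rather than functional elements.

The expression cassette is driven by the Drosophila melanogaster actin 5C promoter, which gives strong constitutive transcription in fly cell lines, and is followed by an SV40 polyadenylation signal. The encoded protein starts with a short fragment of the bacteriophage lambda N protein, followed by an HA epitope (annotated as a partial match to a 3xHA element). Next comes the D. melanogaster cup coding sequence carrying the substitutions L379A and L383A. A vector-derived V5 tag lies downstream, but the record does not state whether it is in frame with the insert.

The lambda N peptide is commonly used to tether a fusion protein to reporter mRNAs bearing BoxB hairpins, so that the protein's effect on a bound transcript can be measured directly, while the HA tag allows detection or immunoprecipitation. Cup is an eIF4E-binding adapter that represses target mRNAs, promoting their deadenylation while protecting them from further decay. The associated study addresses these activities. The record does not state what the two alanine substitutions disrupt, so this mutant is best described as a variant for comparison with wild-type Cup in such assays.
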