Features (pLannotate 1.2.2; 11 found; start..end, strand, type, name):
     56..2568    +  promoter       Ac5 promoter: Drosophila melanogaster actin 5C promoter
   2588..2653    +  CDS            N (fragment): REGN_LAMBD - Experimental evidence at protein level: Swiss-Prot protein existence level 1. Plays a role as a transcriptional antitermination factor that allows the virus to initiate its lytic phase. Activates expression of the delayed viral early genes by modifying host RNA polymerase (RNAP) into a form that is resistant to termination signals. This antitermination function requires the host NusA protein which serves to stabilize the interaction between antitermination protein N and host RNA polymerase. From Escherichia phage lambda (Bacteriophage lambda).
   2678..2704    +  CDS            3xHA (fragment): three tandem HA epitope tags
   2777..6127    +  CDS            cup: CUP_DROME - Also known as fs(2)cup. Experimental evidence at protein level: Swiss-Prot protein existence level 1. Adapter protein that plays a central role in localization of transcripts in the oocyte and in young embryos (PubMed:9118812). Maintains RNA targets in a repressed state by promoting their deadenylation and protects deadenylated mRNAs from further degradation (PubMed:21937713). Binds to and recruits eIF-4E to the 3'-UTR of some mRNA targets which prevents interaction between eIF4E1 and eIF4G (PubMed:14685270, PubMed:15465908, PubMed:21081899). This may contribute to translational re
   6166..6207    +  CDS            V5 tag: epitope tag from simian virus 5
   6307..6441    -  polyA_signal   SV40 poly(A) signal: SV40 polyadenylation signal
   6464..6548    -  CDS            large T antigen (fragment): large T antigen from SV40 (simian virus 40)
   6549..7019    +  CDS            TcR (fragment): tetracycline efflux protein; tet; confers resistance to tetracycline
   7063..7651    -  rep_origin     ori: high-copy-number ColE1/pMB1/pBR322/pUC origin of replication
   7822..8682    -  CDS            AmpR: β-lactamase; bla; confers resistance to ampicillin, carbenicillin, and related antibiotics
   8683..8787    -  promoter       AmpR promoter: bla
>Addgene plasmid #146912 | pAc5.1B-lambdaN-HA-DmCup-L379AL383A_M | depositor full sequence | sequence record 289359 | Full Sequence
CTTCAAGGAATTAATTCTATATTCTAAAAACACAAATGATACTTCTAAAAAAAATCATGAATGGCATCAA
CTCTGAATCAAATCTTTGCAGATGCACCTACTTCTCATTTCCACTGTCACATCATTTTTCCAGATCTCGC
TGCCTGTTATGTGGCCCACAAACCAAGACACGTTTTATGGCCATTAAAGCTGGCTGATCGTCGCCAAACA
CCAAATACATATCAATATGTACATTCGAGAAAGAAGCGATCAAAGAAGCGTCTTCGGGCGAGTAGGAGAA
TGCGGAGGAGAAGGAGAACGAGCTGATCTAGTATCTCTCCACAATCCAATGCCAACTGACCAACTGGCCA
TATTCGGAGCAATTTGAAGCCAATTTCCATCGCCTGGCGATCGCTCCATTCTTGGCTATATGTTTTTCAC
CGTTCCCGGGGCCATTTTCAAAGACTCGTCGGTAAGATAAGATTGTGTCACTCGCTGTCTCTCTTCATTT
GTCGAAGAATGCTGAGGAATTTCGCGATGACGTCGGCGAGTATTTTGAAGAATGAGAATAATTTGTATTT
ATACGAAAATCAGTTAGTGGAATTTTCTACAAAAACATGTTATCTATAGATAATTTTGTTGCAAAATATG
TTGACTATGACAAAGATTGTATGTATATACCTTTAATGTATTCTCATTTTCTTATGTATTTATAATGGCA
ATGATGATACTGATGATATTTTAAGATGATGCCAGACCACAGGCTGATTTCTGCGTCTTTTGCCGAACGC
AGTGCATGTGCGGTTGTTGTTTTTTGGAATAGTTTCAATTTTCGGACTGTCCGCTTTGATTTCAGTTTCT
TGGCTTATTCAAAAAGCAAAGTAAAGCCAAAAAAGCGAGATGGCAATACCAAATGCGGCAAAACGGTAGT
GGAAGGAAAGGGGTGCGGGGCAGCGGAAGGAAGGGTGGGGCGGGGCGTGGCGGGGTCTGTGGCTGGGCGC
GACGTCACCGACGTTGGAGCCACTCCTTTGACCATGTGTGCGTGTGTGTATTATTCGTGTCTCGCCACTC
GCCGGTTGTTTTTTTCTTTTTATCTCGCTCTCTCTAGCGCCATCTCGTACGCATGCTCAACGCACCGCAT
GTTGCCGTGTCCTTTATGCGTCATTTTGGCTCGAAATAGGCAATTATTTAAACAAAGATTAGTCAACGAA
AACGCTAAAATAAATAAGTCTACAATATGGTTACTTATTGCCATGTGTGTGCAGCCAACGATAGCAACAA
AAGCAACAACACAGTGGCTTTCCCTCTTTCACTTTTTGTTTGCAAGCGCGTGCGAGCAAGACGGCACGAC
CGGCAAACGCAATTACGCTGACAAAGAGCAGACGAAGTTTTGGCCGAAAAACATCAAGGCGCCTGATACG
AATGCATTTGCAATAACAATTGCGATATTTAATATTGTTTATGAAGCTGTTTGACTTCAAAACACACAAA
AAAAAAAATAAAACAAATTATTTGAAAGAGAATTAGGAATCGGACAGCTTATCGTTACGGGCTAACAGCA
CACCGAGACGAAATAGCTTACCTGACGTCACAGCCTCTGGAAGAACTGCCGCCAAGCAGAGAGAGAGAGA
AAAAGAGGGAGAGCAGCTTAGACCGCATGTGCTTGTGTGTGAGGCGTCTCTCTCTTCGTCTCCTGTTTGC
GCAAACGCATAGACTGCACTGAGAAAATCGATTACCTATTTTTTATGAATGAATATTTGCACTATTACTA
TTCAAAACTATTAAGATAGCAATCACATTCAATAGCCAAATACTATACCACCTGAGCGATGCAACGAAAT
GATCAATTTGAGCAAAAATGCTGCATATTTAGGACGGCATCATTATAGAAATGCTTCTTGCTGTGTACTT
TTCTCTCGTCTGGCAGCTGTTTCGCCGTTATTGTTAAAACCGGCTTAAGTTAGGTGTGTTTTCTACGACT
AGTGATGCCCCTACTAGAAGATGTGTGTTGCACAAATGTCCCTGAATAACCAATTTGAAGTGCAGATAGC
AGTAAACGTAAGCTAATATGAATATTATTTAACTGTAATGTTTTAATATCGCTGGACATTACTAATAAAC
CCACTATAAACACATGTACATATGTATGTTTTGGCATACAATGAGTAGTTGGGGAAAAAATGTGTAAAAG
CACCGTGACCATCACAGCATAAAGATAACCAGCTGAAGTATCGAATATGAGTAACCCCCAAATTGAATCA
CATGCCGCAACTGATAGGACCCATGGAAGTACACTCTTCATGGCGATATACAAGACACACACAAGCACGA
ACACCCAGTTGCGGAGGAAATTCTCCGTAAATGAAAACCCAATCGGCGAACAATTCATACCCATATATGG
TAAAAGTTTTGAACGCGACTTGAGAGCGGAGAGCATTGCGGCTGATAAGGTTTTAGCGCTAAGCGGGCTT
TATAAAACGGGCTGCGGGACCAGTTTTCATATCACTACCGTTTGAGTTCTTGTGCTGTGTGGATACTCCT
CCCGACACAAAGCCGCTCCATCAGCCAGCAGTCGTCTAATCCAGAGACCCCGGATCGGGGTACCAACATG
GACGCACAAACACGACGACGTGAGCGTCGCGCTGAGAAACAAGCTCAATGGAAAGCTGCAAACGGTGGAT
CTCCTCCACATATGGCTTACCCATACGATGTTCCAGATTACGCTCCTCCAAGCTTGAATTCTGCAGATAT
CATGGACCCTATGAAAGAGGAGGCGATCGAATTGAATGGCCATGCTATGCAAATGGCCGAAGCTGAGCAA
GAAAATGGCGCTGGCGCCCTGAAAATTGCCACCAATGCGGGTGCAACCGATCGTCCAGCGCATCAGCAGC
TTCCGCTGCCAGTCGAAGATCAGCAGGATGAGGTGCTGACCCCCGCTGAGAAGGGCAAGTTCGAGTACCC
GCCCCCTCCACCGCCACCAACTCCAGTCCAGGCTCCGCTAGCCACCAAGGCCACCGCTCTGAATGCCAGT
CAAGAGCATGACGACGACGAGGCCAACTCCGAGAAGTGGGAGGATCCGTGCGCTCCGCCCCCGCCTCCTC
CGCTGCCGACTAGCGCTTTCCTGGCCACCGGACTGGGCTACCTCAAGCTGCCCGCCTTCAAGCTGAAGGA
CGCACTGGAGAAGGCCATCACCAAGTTGGAGGCCAACAAGCGGACGCTAAAGGCCAGCCCTGAGTCTTCT
CGTTCCATCAAAAACAAGAATGTGGTGGCCCTGGAGATGTTACCCAGGCGCTCAAACCCAGAAACGATCG
GCGATGGATCCATGTTGGCATCCACATCCACGGCTGTTATGCTGCAGACCAAAAAGCCCGCCGTTATTGT
GGAGATGGAGAGGCGTTGTAAGATCATCAATTTACTGGCCAAACAGAATCAAATCCTCGAATCCATTTCG
GGGGAGGCCATTCCGATGCATGGACCCTCGAAGCATCTGCACGAGGACGAGGGTCTGACCCTGCAAGTTC
TCTCGGCCCGAGCATCCACACCGTACACACAGCCCTCCAGCATGTTGTCCTGCACGGCCGTTAGTTGTGA
CCTGGAGCACGATTCGCCGCGGAAGCAAGTGGCCAGCAAGGAGGCCGTGCCGGAGCAGCAGTCTAGTCAG
GTGCAGCAAAAGCGTCCACCCAGCACAGGCATTCACAAGCCAGGAAGTCTGCGAGCACCCAAGGCTGTTC
GTCCTACTACTGCTCCGGTGGTCAGCAGCAAGCCGGTCAAGAGCTATACCCGCTCCCGCCTGATGGACAT
TCGCAACGGGATGTTCAATGCCCTGATGCACAGGTCCAAGGAGAGCTTTGTGATGCCTCGCATCGCCACC
TGCGACGACATTGAGGCGGAGGGAAGGGCTCGCCGCATGAATATTTGGCGCACCTCGGACGGCACAAGAT
TCCGGACCCGCTCCACCACAGCTAACTTAAACATGAACAACAACAACAACAATGAGTGCATGCCTGCCTT
CTTCAAAAACAAAAATAAGCCGAACCTAATCAGTGACGAGTCCATCATCCAGAGCCAACCGCCCCAGCCG
CAAACGGAGTTCCAAGATCCGGCCATTGTTAACCAAAGACGCATTGGCAGCGGTCGCTTAAACCATTCCA
AGTGGGGTTACAACGACGAAGACTACCACTCGTACCACAATGGCAAGTCGCAGCATATGGAGGAGGTCAA
CTCGAAGAACAGCAAAAACATGACGGTGCTGCAGTTCTTCGACAACGGCGAGATCAGCAGTCAGCCTCAA
AGACGGCCGAACACTCCTGTGATGGGGATGTCTATCAATCGATCCGAGAACGACACCCTGCACTCGAACG
AGTCCAGTGAAGATTTGAGTCGCGCCAACGAGAACTATGTAAAGCGCGTAATGTCTGGATTCCTGGTTGT
ATCGAAGCCCAAGTCACGAGATGTCGAGGATAGACATCACCGGCGGTACAGGAACCAGAACGAGGAGCCT
GAGTGGTTTAGCTGTGGACCCACGTCTAGACTGGACACTATAGAGTTGTGTGGGTTCGATGAGGACGAGG
AGAAAATGCTAAAGGAGGGCAACAAAAACCACGGATTAGGCGAAACAGAGCGAGAAACGTCAAAACAAAA
GATGGACCATAAGTACAAATGGACGCATGCGGAGCCGATGGGTCGAAGCAAATACATGCCCAAACACGAC
ACTAACAATAATCATAACGTGGAGAACATGAATAATGTTATGGCTACCGAGCATCAGCAACAAAAGGAAG
AGAAACGCCCAGGCAGTGGCCGTTCGTTTCAGTTTGATAAGTTCAATCAAAGCCAACAGAATTACGAGAG
TAGCAGTTATGTTAATCACCAACAGCCGCCGCAAACGCAGCCTCAGCAAATGCAGCAGCAATCGAACACA
AACACGAACAACTCTAAATTCATGTCATTCTTTGCCAATGAGGGGAACTCCTCGTCTTCTTCGCTGAACG
AGTTTTTCAAGCAGGCCATTAACCAGGGTCATGGCAACAATCCGGAGCAGCCCAAATCGTTGGGCCACAT
CGGACAGATGCCTTCGGTGGATCAGCTGGAGGCCAAATGGCGTCGAAACTCACTGAACAATGTTGGCGAG
ACTGCCAACAAGCAGACTGATAACTTCCAGAAGCTAATTGGGTCTCTTTCTTCGGCTAAGCCACAGTCAC
AGGCGGTTGGCTATGATGCCATCTCCAACTTTATAATGCAGCAACAGCAGTACCAGCAGCAGCAACAGAA
GCAGCACCTCATCATACAGCAGCAGCAGCAACAGACCGCCTTTTTGGCGAGCCTGCAGCTGAAGGCGATC
CTCGGCCGGGCCGACACCCAATTGCTACTGCTCCGTCTGACTAAAGGGGAAATATCCAAGCACGGATTGC
TGGTGCAGTTGGCCAACCCACGCTTGACGGACATGGATCGCGAGGCCATCACTGCTGTATTGCAGTTCAC
CAACACCCAGCAGCAGCAGCAGCAGCACAAGCAGCAGCTGGACATGCTCTCAAGCACGGTCATCGCCAGC
CAGTTGCAGAATCTCCACAACTTGGCCATTGTCCAGCAGACTCTTGCAGCCAGGCAGCAGCCGCAGCATA
ATCCACAGACGCAGGCGCCGCACCAACTGTCGCAGGAGGACTTGCAAGCGCATGCCAATGTGATAATGCG
AAACGCCGTAATGAAGCGAAAAATTGAGGAGCAGACCTCGAAGCTTATCAATGGCGGTGCCAAGCATCAG
GCACAGCAGCAATATCTAAACCGTGGCCAGCAACGCCAGGCTCGACCAGATGCCAACTCGAATGCCTTGC
TCCATGCCTTGATCTCTGGCGGTGGCAATAACCACGCCTCTGGTTATCCTATGAAAGGACAGCCGCAGCA
GCATCATTCCAATTTGAGATTCGGTGATAACCAAAACTTCCAATCTTTTGAGTCCAACCAGCCGCACTTC
GCCACGCAGTACAAGCAGCAATACCAACAGTCTCAGCAGCAACATCCCCATCAGCAGCCCCAACAGCTGA
ATTCGCTTCATCAGAACAACGCTGGAGCTGTCAATAGCTTCAATAAGGCCCAAATGCAAGCTCAATCAGC
TATTTCCATGCTGCCCAACAGCGGGGATGAGTTTCATTAAGCGGCCGCTCGAGTCTAGAGGGCCCGCGGT
TCGAAGGTAAGCCTATCCCTAACCCTCTCCTCGGTCTCGATTCTACGCGTACCGGTCATCATCACCATCA
CCATTGAGTTTAAACCCGCTGATCAGCCTCGACTGTGCCTTCTAAGGCCTGAGCTCGCTGATCAGCCTCG
ATCGAGGATCCAGACATGATAAGATACATTGATGAGTTTGGACAAACCACAACTAGAATGCAGTGAAAAA
AATGCTTTATTTGTGAAATTTGTGATGCTATTGCTTTATTTGTAACCATTATAAGCTGCAATAAACAAGT
TAACAACAACAATTGCATTCATTTTATGTTTCAGGTTCAGGGGGAGGTGTGGGAGGTTTTTTAAAGCAAG
TAAAACCTCTACAAATGTGGTATGGCTGATTATGATCAGTCGACCGATGCCCTTGAGAGCCTTCAACCCA
GTCAGCTCCTTCCGGTGGGCGCGGGGCATGACTATCGTCGCCGCACTTATGACTGTCTTCTTTATCATGC
AACTCGTAGGACAGGTGCCGGCAGCGCTCTGGGTCATTTTCGGCGAGGACCGCTTTCGCTGGAGCGCGAC
GATGATCGGCCTGTCGCTTGCGGTATTCGGAATCTTGCACGCCCTCGCTCAAGCCTTCGTCACTGGTCCC
GCCACCAAACGTTTCGGCGAGAAGCAGGCCATTATCGCCGGCATGGCGGCCGACGCGCTGGGCTACGTCT
TGCTGGCGTTCGCGACGCGAGGCTGGATGGCCTTCCCCATTATGATTCTTCTCGCTTCCGGCGGCATCGG
GATGCCCGCGTTGCAGGCCATGCTGTCCAGGCAGGTAGATGACGACCATCAGGGACAGCTTCAAGGATCG
CTCGCGGCTCTTACCAGCCAGCAAAAGGCCAGGAACCGTAAAAAGGCCGCGTTGCTGGCGTTTTTCCATA
GGCTCCGCCCCCCTGACGAGCATCACAAAAATCGACGCTCAAGTCAGAGGTGGCGAAACCCGACAGGACT
ATAAAGATACCAGGCGTTTCCCCCTGGAAGCTCCCTCGTGCGCTCTCCTGTTCCGACCCTGCCGCTTACC
GGATACCTGTCCGCCTTTCTCCCTTCGGGAAGCGTGGCGCTTTCTCAATGCTCACGCTGTAGGTATCTCA
GTTCGGTGTAGGTCGTTCGCTCCAAGCTGGGCTGTGTGCACGAACCCCCCGTTCAGCCCGACCGCTGCGC
CTTATCCGGTAACTATCGTCTTGAGTCCAACCCGGTAAGACACGACTTATCGCCACTGGCAGCAGCCACT
GGTAACAGGATTAGCAGAGCGAGGTATGTAGGCGGTGCTACAGAGTTCTTGAAGTGGTGGCCTAACTACG
GCTACACTAGAAGGACAGTATTTGGTATCTGCGCTCTGCTGAAGCCAGTTACCTTCGGAAAAAGAGTTGG
TAGCTCTTGATCCGGCAAACAAACCACCGCTGGTAGCGGTGGTTTTTTTGTTTGCAAGCAGCAGATTACG
CGCAGAAAAAAAGGATCTCAAGAAGATCCTTTGATCTTTTCTACGGGGTCTGACGCTCAGTGGAACGAAA
ACTCACGTTAAGGGATTTTGGTCATGAGATTATCAAAAAGGATCTTCACCTAGATCCTTTTAAATTAAAA
ATGAAGTTTTAAATCAATCTAAAGTATATATGAGTAAACTTGGTCTGACAGTTACCAATGCTTAATCAGT
GAGGCACCTATCTCAGCGATCTGTCTATTTCGTTCATCCATAGTTGCCTGACTCCCCGTCGTGTAGATAA
CTACGATACGGGAGGGCTTACCATCTGGCCCCAGTGCTGCAATGATACCGCGAGACCCACGCTCACCGGC
TCCAGATTTATCAGCAATAAACCAGCCAGCCGGAAGGGCCGAGCGCAGAAGTGGTCCTGCAACTTTATCC
GCCTCCATCCAGTCTATTAATTGTTGCCGGGAAGCTAGAGTAAGTAGTTCGCCAGTTAATAGTTTGCGCA
ACGTTGTTGCCATTGCTGCAGGCATCGTGGTGTCACGCTCGTCGTTTGGTATGGCTTCATTCAGCTCCGG
TTCCCAACGATCAAGGCGAGTTACATGATCCCCCATGTTGTGCAAAAAAGCGGTTAGCTCCTTCGGTCCT
CCGATCGTTGTCAGAAGTAAGTTGGCCGCAGTGTTATCACTCATGGTTATGGCAGCACTGCATAATTCTC
TTACTGTCATGCCATCCGTAAGATGCTTTTCTGTGACTGGTGAGTACTCAACCAAGTCATTCTGAGAATA
GTGTATGCGGCGACCGAGTTGCTCTTGCCCGGCGTCAACACGGGATAATACCGCGCCACATAGCAGAACT
TTAAAAGTGCTCATCATTGGAAAACGTTCTTCGGGGCGAAAACTCTCAAGGATCTTACCGCTGTTGAGAT
CCAGTTCGATGTAACCCACTCGTGCACCCAACTGATCTTCAGCATCTTTTACTTTCACCAGCGTTTCTGG
GTGAGCAAAAACAGGAAGGCAAAATGCCGCAAAAAAGGGAATAAGGGCGACACGGAAATGTTGAATACTC
ATACTCTTCCTTTTTCAATATTATTGAAGCATTTATCAGGGTTATTGTCTCATGAGCGGATACATATTTG
AATGTATTTAGAAAAATAAACAAATAGGGGTTCCGCGCACATTTCCCCGAAAAGTGCCACCTGACGTCTA
AGAAACCATTATTATCATGACATTAACCTATAAAAATAGGCGTATCACGAGGCCCTTTCGT
